Addgene plasmid #162934: C417-E03: attB4-polyhedrinp>His6-GST-nostop-attB1r
Purpose: Gateway attB4/attB1r entry clone for baculovirus expression of His6-GST tagged proteins using the polyhedrin promoter
Depositing lab: Dominic Esposito. Depositing organization: National Cancer Institute (NCI). Publication: Combinatorial assembly of clone libraries using site-specific recombination. Wall VE, Garvey LA, Mehalko JL, Procter LV, Esposito D. Methods Mol Biol. 2014;1116:193-208. doi: 10.1007/978-1-62703-764-8_14. PubMed 24395366.
Backbone
  Vector backbone: pDonr233
  Vector type: Synthetic Biology
Growth in bacteria
  Bacterial resistance: Spectinomycin, 50 μg/mL
  Growth temperature: 37°C
  Growth strain: DH5alpha
  Copy number: High Copy
Gene/Insert
  Gene/Insert name: His6-glutathione-S-transferase fusion, AcMNPV polyhedrin promoter
  Species: Synthetic
  Cloning method: Gateway Cloning
Terms and licenses: Academic/Nonprofit Terms; Industry Terms: Not Available to Industry
How to cite: C417-E03: attB4-polyhedrinp>His6-GST-nostop-attB1r was a gift from Dominic Esposito (Addgene plasmid # 162934 ; http://n2t.net/addgene:162934 ; RRID:Addgene_162934)
