[The description below was written by a language model from this plasmid's Addgene catalogue record and pLannotate feature annotations shown in this document.]
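Description:
C417-E03: attB4-polyhedrinp>His6-GST-nostop-attB1r is a MultiSite Gateway entry clone built on the pDonr233 donor backbone. It supplies a promoter plus amino-terminal tag module for combinatorial assembly of baculovirus expression constructs. The 3.75 kb plasmid is maintained in E. coli at high copy through a ColE1/pUC-type origin. Selection is with spectinomycin, conferred by the aadA (SmR) aminoglycoside adenylyltransferase gene. This gene sits downstream of remnants of a class 1 integron Pc promoter and a gentamicin acetyltransferase fragment. rrnB T1 and T2 terminators upstream of the cassette insulate it from backbone transcription. Short lacZα, lacI and MCS fragments and a T7 promoter also appear in the annotation and appear to be backbone remnants or primer-site sequences rather than functional parts.

The payload is the AcMNPV polyhedrin promoter, a very strong, very late baculoviral promoter, followed by a His6 tag fused to Schistosoma japonicum glutathione S-transferase. The His6 portion is named in the record but not annotated separately in the feature table. The fusion has no stop codon, so translation can continue across the downstream recombination site into a gene of interest provided by a second entry clone. The cassette is flanked by an attL-type site containing the attB4 core and by an attR1 site, consistent with the attB4/attB1r BP product named in the title.

In a multi-fragment LR reaction these sites place the promoter-tag unit directly upstream of an attL1/attL2-flanked open reading frame in a destination vector. The result is an insect-cell expression construct for His6-GST-tagged proteins, which can be purified by either metal-chelate or glutathione affinity.
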