Features (pLannotate 1.2.2; 15 found; start..end, strand, type, name):
     18..54      -  CDS            lacZα (fragment): LacZα fragment of β-galactosidase; lacZ fragment
    109..194     +  protein_bind   attL1 (fragment): mutant version of attL; recombination site for the Gateway® LR reaction LR Clonase™
    185..205     +  protein_bind   attB4: mutant version of attB; core recombination site for the Gateway® BP reaction BP Clonase™
    271..362     +  promoter       polyhedrin promoter: polh from Autographa californica; promoter for the baculovirus polyhedrin gene
    391..1041    +  CDS            GST: glutathione S-transferase from Schistosoma japonicum
   1059..1183    +  protein_bind   attR1: mutant version of attR; recombination site for the Gateway® LR reaction LR Clonase™
   1256..1274    -  promoter       T7 promoter: promoter for bacteriophage T7 RNA polymerase
   1344..1366    +  misc_feature   MCS (fragment): pUC18/19 multiple cloning site
   1458..1481    +  promoter       Pc promoter (fragment): intI1 (promoter lies within the coding sequence); class 1 integron promoter
   1657..1713    +  CDS            GmR (fragment): gentamycin acetyltransferase; aacC1; confers resistance to gentamycin
   1720..2511    +  CDS            SmR: aminoglycoside adenylyltransferase (Murphy, 1985); aadA; confers resistance to spectinomycin and streptomycin
   2604..3192    +  rep_origin     ori: high-copy-number ColE1/pMB1/pBR322/pUC origin of replication
   3375..3467    +  CDS            lacI (fragment): lac repressor; lacI; The lac repressor binds to the lac operator to inhibit transcription in E. coli. This inhibition can be relieved by adding lactose or isopropyl-β-D-thiogalactopyranoside (IPTG).
   3522..3549    -  terminator     rrnB T2 terminator: transcription terminator T2 from the E. coli rrnB gene
   3681..3724    +  terminator     rrnB T1 terminator: Escherichia coli rrnB; transcription terminator T1 from the E. coli rrnB gene
>Addgene plasmid #162934 | C417-E03: attB4-polyhedrinp>His6-GST-nostop-attB1r | addgene full sequence | sequence record 330542 | Addgene NGS Result
TTAACGCTAGCATGGATGTTTTCCCAGTCACGACGTTGTAAAACGACGGCCAGTCTTAAAATTCGAGCTC
GGTCCGATCGGGCCCGCGTTAACGCTACCATGGAGCTCCAAATAATGATTTTATTTTGACTGATAGTGAC
CTGTTCGTTGCAACAAATTGATAAGCAATGCTTTTTTATAATGCCAACTTTGTATAGAAAAGTTGGCGTT
CGCCCAGGACTCTAGCTATAGTTCTAGTGGTTGGCTACGTATACTCCGGAATATTAATAGATCATGGAGA
TAATTAAAATGATAACCATCTCGCAAATAAATAAGTATTTTACTGTTTTCGTAACAGTTTTGTAATAAAA
AAACCTATAAATATGGGCCACCATCACCACCACCATGGCGCCCCTATACTAGGTTATTGGAAAATTAAGG
GCCTTGTGCAACCCACTCGACTTCTTTTGGAATATCTTGAAGAAAAATATGAAGAGCATTTGTATGAGCG
CGATGAAGGTGATAAATGGCGAAACAAAAAGTTTGAATTGGGTTTGGAGTTTCCCAATCTTCCTTATTAT
ATTGATGGTGATGTTAAATTAACACAGTCTATGGCCATCATACGTTATATAGCTGACAAGCACAACATGT
TGGGTGGTTGTCCAAAAGAGCGTGCAGAGATTTCAATGCTTGAAGGAGCGGTTTTGGATATTAGATACGG
TGTTTCGAGAATTGCATATAGTAAAGACTTTGAAACTCTCAAAGTTGATTTTCTTAGCAAGCTACCTGAA
ATGCTGAAAATGTTCGAAGATCGTTTATGTCATAAAACATATTTAAATGGTGATCATGTAACCCATCCTG
ACTTCATGTTGTATGACGCTCTTGATGTTGTTTTATACATGGACCCAATGTGCCTGGATGCGTTCCCAAA
ATTAGTTTGTTTTAAAAAACGTATTGAAGCTATCCCACAAATTGATAAGTACTTGAAATCCAGCAAGTAT
ATAGCATGGCCTTTGCAGGGCTGGCAAGCCACGTTTGGTGGTGGCGACCATCCTCCAAAATCGGATCTGG
TTCCGCGTACAACTTTGTACAAAAAAGTTGAACGAGAAACGTAAAATGATATAAATATCAATATATTAAA
TTAGATTTTGCATAAAAAACAGACTACATAATACTGTAAAACACAACATATGCAGTCACTATGAACCAAC
TACTTAGATGGTATTAGTGACCTGTAGAATTCGAGCTCTAGAGCTGCAGGGCGGCCGCGATATCCCCTAT
AGTGAGTCGTATTACATGGTCATAGCTGTTTCCTGGCAGCTCTGGCCCGTGTCTCAAAATCTCTGATGTT
ACATTGCACAAGATCGGTACCCGGGGATCCTCTAGACCAGCCAGGACAGAAATGCCTCGACTTCGCTGCT
ACCCAAGGTTGCCGGGTGACGCACACCGTGGAAACGGATGAAGGCACGAACCCAGTGGACATAAGCCTGT
TCGGTTCGTAAGCTGTAATGCAAGTAGCGTATGCGCTCACGCAACTGGTCCAGAACCTTGACCGAACGCA
GCGGTGGTAACGGCGCAGTGGCGGTTTTCATGGCTTGTTATGACTGTTTTTTTGGGGTACAGTCTATGCC
TCGGGCATCCAAGCAGCAAGCGCGTTACGCCGTGGGTCGATGTTTGATGTTATGGAGCAGCAACGATGTT
ACGCAGCAGGGCAGTCGCCCTAAAACAAAGTTAAACATTATGAGGGAAGCGGTGATCGCCGAAGTATCGA
CTCAACTATCAGAGGTAGTTGGCGTCATCGAGCGCCATCTCGAACCGACGTTGCTGGCCGTACATTTGTA
CGGCTCCGCAGTGGATGGCGGCCTGAAGCCACACAGTGATATTGATTTGCTGGTTACGGTGACCGTAAGG
CTTGATGAAACAACGCGGCGAGCTTTGATCAACGACCTTTTGGAAACTTCGGCTTCCCCTGGAGAGAGCG
AGATTCTCCGCGCTGTAGAAGTCACCATTGTTGTGCACGACGACATCATTCCGTGGCGTTATCCAGCTAA
GCGCGAACTGCAATTTGGAGAATGGCAGCGCAATGACATTCTTGCAGGTATCTTCGAGCCAGCCACGATC
GACATTGATCTGGCTATCTTGCTGACAAAAGCAAGAGAACATAGCGTTGCCTTGGTAGGTCCAGCGGCGG
AGGAACTCTTTGATCCGGTTCCTGAACAGGATCTATTTGAGGCGCTAAATGAAACCTTAACGCTATGGAA
CTCGCCGCCCGACTGGGCTGGCGATGAGCGAAATGTAGTGCTTACGTTGTCCCGCATTTGGTACAGCGCA
GTAACCGGCAAAATCGCGCCGAAGGATGTCGCTGCCGACTGGGCAATGGAGCGCCTGCCGGCCCAGTATC
AGCCCGTCATACTTGAAGCTAGACAGGCTTATCTTGGACAAGAAGAAGATCGCTTGGCCTCGCGCGCAGA
TCAGTTGGAAGAATTTGTCCACTACGTGAAAGGCGAGATCACCAAGGTAGTCGGCAAATAACCCTCGAGC
CACCCATGACCAAAATCCCTTAACGTGAGTTACGCGTCGTTCCACTGAGCGTCAGACCCCGTAGAAAAGA
TCAAAGGATCTTCTTGAGATCCTTTTTTTCTGCGCGTAATCTGCTGCTTGCAAACAAAAAAACCACCGCT
ACCAGCGGTGGTTTGTTTGCCGGATCAAGAGCTACCAACTCTTTTTCCGAAGGTAACTGGCTTCAGCAGA
GCGCAGATACCAAATACTGTTCTTCTAGTGTAGCCGTAGTTAGGCCACCACTTCAAGAACTCTGTAGCAC
CGCCTACATACCTCGCTCTGCTAATCCTGTTACCAGTGGCTGCTGCCAGTGGCGATAAGTCGTGTCTTAC
CGGGTTGGACTCAAGACGATAGTTACCGGATAAGGCGCAGCGGTCGGGCTGAACGGGGGGTTCGTGCACA
CAGCCCAGCTTGGAGCGAACGACCTACACCGAACTGAGATACCTACAGCGTGAGCTATGAGAAAGCGCCA
CGCTTCCCGAAGGGAGAAAGGCGGACAGGTATCCGGTAAGCGGCAGGGTCGGAACAGGAGAGCGCACGAG
GGAGCTTCCAGGGGGAAACGCCTGGTATCTTTATAGTCCTGTCGGGTTTCGCCACCTCTGACTTGAGCGT
CGATTTTTGTGATGCTCGTCAGGGGGGCGGAGCCTATGGAAAAACGCCAGCAACGCGGCCTTTTTACGGT
TCCTGGCCTTTTGCTGGCCTTTTGCTCACATGTTCTTTCCTGCGTTATCCCCTGATTCTGTGGATAACCG
TATTACCGCCTTTGAGTGAGCTGATACCGCTCGCCGCAGCCGAACGACCGAGCGCAGCGAGTCAGTGAGC
GAGGAAGCGGAAGAGCGCCCAATACGCAAACCGCCTCTCCCCGCGCGTTGGCCGATTCATTAATGCAGCT
GGCACGACAGGTTTCCCGACTGGAAAGCGGGCAGTGAGCGCAACGCAATTAATACGCGTACCGCTAGCCA
GGAAGAGTTTGTAGAAACGCAAAAAGGCCATCCGTCAGGATGGCCTTCTGCTTAGTTTGATGCCTGGCAG
TTTATGGCGGGCGTCCTGCCCGCCACCCTCCGGGCCGTTGCTTCACAACGTTCAAATCCGCTCCCGGCGG
ATTTGTCCTACTCAGGAGAGCGTTCACCGACAAACAACAGATAAAACGAAAGGCCCAGTCTTCCGACTGA
GCCTTTCGTTTTATTTGATGCCTGGCAGTTCCCTACTCTCGCG
